Addgene plasmid #130924: pLY55
Purpose: A CRISPR activation device with the necessary genes (dcas9 controlled by Ptet, pspFΔHTH::λN22plus controlled by promoter J23106), and the reporter part (PpspA-LEA3B3 with sfgfp::ASV).
Depositing lab: Baojun Wang. Depositing organization: University of Edinburgh. Publication: Engineered CRISPRa enables programmable eukaryote-like gene activation in bacteria. Liu Y, Wan X, Wang B. Nat Commun. 2019 Aug 26;10(1):3693. doi: 10.1038/s41467-019-11479-0. PubMed 31451697.
Backbone
  Vector backbone: pSB4A3mut
  Backbone manufacturer: Original version designed by: Reshma Shetty; Mutations introduced by: unknown
  Backbone size w/o insert (bp): 3337
  Total vector size (bp): 10491
  Vector type: Bacterial Expression, Synthetic Biology
Growth in bacteria
  Bacterial resistance: Ampicillin, 100 μg/mL
  Growth temperature: 37°C
  Growth strain: DH5alpha
  Growth instructions: Culture in the Lennox’s Luria-Bertani (LB) medium (10 g/L peptone, 5 g/L yeast extract, 5 g/L NaCl)
  Copy number: Low Copy
Gene/Insert 1
  Gene/Insert name: dcas9
  Species: Streptococcus pyogenes
  Insert size (bp): 4170
  Mutation: Mutations D10A and H840A on WT cas9. Synonymous mutation at R63 of dcas9 (CGT>CGC); Synonymous mutation at R447 of dcas9 (CGA>CGT)
  Promoter: Ptet
  Cloning method: Unknown
  Sequencing primers: 5′ TGCCACCTGACGTCTAAGAA; 3′ TGCGCTGTTAATCACTTTACTTTTATCTAATCTTG
Gene/Insert 2
  Gene/Insert name: tetR
  Species: E. coli
  Insert size (bp): 790
  Mutation: Synonymous mutation at S2 of tetR (TCT>TCA)
  Promoter: Ptet
  Cloning method: Unknown
  Sequencing primers: 5′ GAGCTGTCCGTTTGAGGCGAGTCGCTTCCGCTG; 3′ CACGAATATTTCCCGGCCAACGATAATTCAGC
Gene/Insert 3
  Gene/Insert name: pspFΔHTH::λN22plus
  Species: Synthetic; E. coli
  Insert size (bp): 1084
  Mutation: The HTH domain of the pspF gene was deleted (297-326). Mutations D2N and Q4R in the λN22 domain.
  Promoter: Anderson promoter: J23106
  Tag / fusion protein: pspFΔHTH::λN22plus (C terminal on insert)
  Cloning method: Restriction Enzyme; 5′ cloning site XbaI (destroyed during cloning); 3′ cloning site SpeI (destroyed during cloning)
  Sequencing primers: 5′ AGCATCAAGTCGCTAAAGAAGAAAGGGAAACACCTACTACTG; 3′ CTCGCCACGCACGGAAAACTTATGACCGTTGAC
Gene/Insert 4
  Gene/Insert name: sfgfp
  Species: Synthetic
  Insert size (bp): 1110
  Promoter: PpspA-LEA3B3
  Tag / fusion protein: ASV tag (C terminal on insert)
  Cloning method: Restriction Enzyme; 5′ cloning site XbaI (destroyed during cloning); 3′ cloning site SpeI, PstI (not destroyed)
  Sequencing primers: 5′ CTGCAACTCAGTTTGCAAATGAATGCAC; 3′ ATTACCGCCTTTGAGTGAGC
Terms and licenses: Academic/Nonprofit Terms; Industry Terms: Not Available to Industry
Depositor comments: The Top10 bacterial strain should be used for downstream applications
How to cite: pLY55 was a gift from Baojun Wang (Addgene plasmid # 130924 ; http://n2t.net/addgene:130924 ; RRID:Addgene_130924)
