[The description below was written by a language model from this plasmid's Addgene catalogue record and pLannotate feature annotations shown in this document.]
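Description:
pLY55 is a 10.5 kb bacterial expression and synthetic biology plasmid that carries most of a CRISPR activation (CRISPRa) device for E. coli on the low-copy BioBrick backbone pSB4A3mut. It replicates from the pSC101 origin with its cognate Rep101 (RepA) protein and is selected with ampicillin through the bla gene. BioBrick prefix and suffix scars and several terminators (lambda t0, his operon and another putative bacterial terminator) insulate the backbone from the cargo.

The payload comprises four genes. Catalytically dead Streptococcus pyogenes Cas9 (D10A, H840A, plus two synonymous changes) is driven by Ptet. tetR is encoded divergently from the overlapping tetR/tetA promoter region, so dCas9 levels can be tuned with a tetracycline-type inducer. The activator is PspF lacking its C-terminal helix-turn-helix DNA-binding domain, fused at its C terminus to the λN22plus RNA-binding peptide (D2N, Q4R) and expressed constitutively from the Anderson promoter J23106. The automated annotation labels this promoter as a J23119 fragment, which reflects similarity within the promoter family. PspF is the native activator of the psp operon. Removing its DNA-binding domain presumably makes its recruitment depend on the λN peptide binding a matching RNA element on a guide RNA, but no guide RNA cassette is listed or annotated, so one appears to be supplied separately.

The reporter is superfolder GFP with an ASV ssrA-type degradation tag for faster turnover (annotated as an LVA-variant fragment), under the engineered PpspA-LEA3B3 promoter. An sTRSV hammerhead ribozyme lies upstream of the coding sequence, an element commonly used to standardise the 5′ end of a transcript. The construct is intended for testing programmable, dCas9-directed gene activation in bacteria.
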