Features (pLannotate 1.2.2; 18 found; start..end, strand, type, name):
    508..557     -  misc_RNA       sTRSV HHRz: hammerhead ribozyme from the tobacco ringspot virus satellite RNA (Khvorova et al., 2003)
    808..861     -  CDS            λ N peptide (fragment): N-terminal RNA-binding domain from the λ bacteriophage antiterminator protein N (Baron-Benhamou et al., 2004)
    874..1761    -  CDS            pspF (fragment): PSPF_ECOLI - Also known as ycjB. Experimental evidence at protein level: Swiss-Prot protein existence level 1. Transcriptional activator for the phage shock protein (psp) operon (pspABCDE) and pspG gene. From Escherichia coli (strain K12).
   1789..1817    -  promoter       J23119 promoter (fragment): bacterial promoter (Registry of Standard Biological Parts BBa J23119)
   1892..2512    -  CDS            tetR: TETR2_ECOLX - Experimental evidence at protein level: Swiss-Prot protein existence level 1. TetR is the repressor of the tetracycline resistance element; its N-terminal region forms a helix-turn-helix structure and binds DNA. Binding of tetracycline to TetR reduces the repressor affinity for the tetracycline resistance gene (tetA) promoter operator sites. From Escherichia coli.
   2531..2586    +  promoter       tetR/tetA promoters: tetR; overlapping promoters for bacterial tetR and tetA
   2622..6726    +  CDS            dCas9 (fragment): catalytically dead mutant of the Cas9 endonuclease from the Streptococcus pyogenes Type II CRISPR/Cas system RNA-guided DNA-binding protein that lacks endonuclease activity due to the D10A mutation in the RuvC catalytic domain and the H840A mutation in the HNH catalytic domain
   6792..6813    -  misc_feature   BioBrick prefix: BioBrick prefix for parts that do not start with "ATG"
   6816..6859    +  terminator     bacterial terminator: putative bacterial transcription terminator
   6946..7050    +  promoter       AmpR promoter: bla
   7051..7911    +  CDS            AmpR: β-lactamase; bla; confers resistance to ampicillin, carbenicillin, and related antibiotics
   7941..8035    +  terminator     lambda t0 terminator: transcription terminator from phage lambda
   8527..8749    +  rep_origin     pSC101 ori: low-copy replication origin that requires the Rep101 protein
   8797..9747    +  CDS            Rep101: RepA protein needed for replication with the pSC101 origin; rep101
  10050..10107   -  terminator     his operon terminator: This putative transcriptin terminator from the E. coli his operon has a 2-bp deletion introduced during synthesis. Its efficiency has not been determined.
  10108..10128   -  misc_feature   BioBrick suffix: universal suffix for all parts
  10205..10228   -  CDS            ssrA tag (LVA) (fragment): C-terminal peptide that mediates degradation in bacteria through the ClpXP and ClpAP proteases (McGinness et al., 2006) mutant LVA variant that confers accelerated degradation under some conditions (Andersen et al., 1998)
  10235..457     -  CDS            superfolder GFP (across the origin): GFP variant that folds robustly even when fused to poorly folded proteins (Pédelacq et al., 2006)
>Addgene plasmid #130924 | pLY55 | addgene full sequence | sequence record 257309 | Addgene NGS Result
TGATGTAAACATTGTGGCTGTTAAAATTGTATTCCAGCTTATGGCCCAGGATATTGCCGTCTTCTTTAAA
GTCAATGCCTTTCAGCTCAATGCGGTTTACCAGGGTATCGCCTTCAAATTTCACTTCCGCACGCGTTTTG
TACGTGCCGTCATCCTTAAAGGAAATCGTGCGTTCCTGCACATAGCCTTCCGGCATGGCGGACTTGAAGA
AGTCATGCTGCTTCATATGGTCCGGATAACGAGCAAAGCACTGAACACCATAAGTCAGCGTCGTTACCAG
AGTCGGCCAAGGTACCGGCAGTTTACCAGTAGTACAGATGAACTTCAGCGTCAGTTTACCATTAGTTGCG
TCACCTTCACCCTCGCCACGCACGGAAAACTTATGACCGTTGACATCACCATCCAGTTCCACCAGAATAG
GGACGACACCAGTGAACAGCTCTTCGCCTTTACGCATATGGTATTTCTCCTCTTTAATCTCTAGTTAAAC
AAAATTATTTGTAGAGGCTGTTTCGTCCTCACGGACTCATCAGACCGGAAAGCACATCCGGTGACAGCTC
TCTAGTATTTGCGTTCAGGATTGTCCTGCTGAACTGTTAATACAATTTGCGTGCCAATTTTTTATCTTTT
TGATTTATAAAGATCTGATTGAAGAATCAACAGCAACATGCCAGGATGAGTTAGCGAATTACACTAACCG
ATGGGAAACGAACTATGCCGCGCGATCACTGGAAATAACTTCTAGTAGGGAGACCAGAAACAAAAAAAGG
CCGCGTTAGCGGCCTTCAATAATTGGCTCTAGTATTAATTTGCTGCTTTCCATTGAGCCTGTTTCTCTGC
GCGACGTTCGCGGCGGCGTGTGCGTGCATTCATTTGCAAACTGAGTTGCAGCAACTCTTTTTCCTGCTGC
ATCTGAAACTCACGTAAATCCAGCGGCAGTGTTGGAAGCGAGGTGGTTTCTGAAACGGCGATAGCGTCTT
CAGGCGGACGCCGTTTAAAGGGATCAATAATGATGTCATCAAGCGGATAATCGCTGGTGCCGTGGCGATA
CACTGAACGTTCCACCACGTTTTTCAATTCACGAATATTTCCCGGCCAACGATAATTCAGCAATGTTTCT
CTGGCGCGCTCCGTAAACCCCGGGAACAGAGGCAGCTTGATTTCCCGACACATCTGGATGGCAAAGTATT
CTGCCATCAACATTATGTCGCTTTCGCGCTCGCGCAGTGGTGGCAGTTGTACAACATCAAAAGCCAGTCG
GTCGAGCAGGTCAGCGCGAAAAGTGCCTTCATTGACCATCGCCGGGAGATCGGCATTCGTCGCGCATACC
AACCGCACATTCACCTGCAATGGTTGGCTGCCGCCAACGCGCTCCAGTTCACCGTACTCAATCACGCGCA
ATAATTTCTCCTGCACCATCATCGGTGCCGTAGCGAGTTCATCAAGAAATAGCGTACCGCCGTCGGCACG
TTCAAATCTCCCTGGATGACGTTTTTGCGCACCGGTAAACGCCCCCGCTTCGTGACCAAACAGTTCGGAA
TCCAGCAGATTTTCATTTAACGCCGCGCAGTTAAGGGAAATAAACGGCCCTTGCCAACGGGAGGAGAGAT
AATGCAGGCGGCTGGCAATCAGCTCTTTACCGGTGCCGCGTTCGCCGATGATGAGCACCGGTTTGTCCAG
CGGTGCGAGATGCGAAACCTGTTCCAGCACTTCGAGAAAGCTGTTCGCCTCACCAAGTAAATTATCTTTG
TATTCTGCCATCTAGTACTTTCCTGTGTGACTCTAGTAGCTAGCACTATACCTAGGACTGAGCTAGCCGT
AAACTCTAGTAGGGAGACCAGAAACAAAAAAAGGCCGCGTTAGCGGCCTTCAATAATTGGCTCTAGTATT
AAGACCCACTTTCACATTTAAGTTGTTTTTCTAATCCGCATATGATCAATTCAAGGCCGAATAAGAAGGC
TGGCTCTGCACCTTGGTGATCAAATAATTCGATAGCTTGTCGTAATAATGGCGGCATACTATCAGTAGTA
GGTGTTTCCCTTTCTTCTTTAGCGACTTGATGCTCTTGATCTTCCAATACGCAACCTAAAGTAAAATGCC
CCACAGCGCTGAGTGCATATAATGCATTCTCTAGTGAAAAACCTTGTTGGCATAAAAAGGCTAATTGATT
TTCGAGAGTTTCATACTGTTTTTCTGTAGGCCGTGTACCTAAATGTACTTTTGCTCCATCGCGATGACTT
AGTAAAGCACATCTAAAACTTTTAGCGTTATTACGTAAAAAATCTTGCCAGCTTTCCCCTTCTAAAGGGC
AAAAGTGAGTATGGTGCCTATCTAACATCTCAATGGCTAAGGCGTCGAGCAAAGCCCGCTTATTTTTTAC
ATGCCAATACAATGTAGGCTGCTCTACACCTAGCTTCTGGGCGAGTTTACGGGTTGTTAAACCTTCGATT
CCGACCTCATTAAGCAGCTCTAATGCGCTGTTAATCACTTTACTTTTATCTAATCTTGACATCATTAATT
CCTAATTTTTGTTGACACTCTATCGTTGATAGAGTTATTTTACCACTCCCTATCAGTGATAGAGAAAAGA
ATTGAAAAGATCTAAAGAGGAGAAAGGATCTATGGATAAGAAATACTCAATAGGCTTAGCTATCGGCACA
AATAGCGTCGGATGGGCGGTGATCACTGATGAATATAAGGTTCCGTCTAAAAAGTTCAAGGTTCTGGGAA
ATACAGACCGCCACAGTATCAAAAAAAATCTTATAGGGGCTCTTTTATTTGACAGTGGAGAGACAGCGGA
AGCGACTCGCCTCAAACGGACAGCTCGTAGAAGGTATACACGTCGGAAGAATCGTATTTGTTATCTACAG
GAGATTTTTTCAAATGAGATGGCGAAAGTAGATGATAGTTTCTTTCATCGACTTGAAGAGTCTTTTTTGG
TGGAAGAAGACAAGAAGCATGAACGTCATCCTATTTTTGGAAATATAGTAGATGAAGTTGCTTATCATGA
GAAATATCCAACTATCTATCATCTGCGAAAAAAATTGGTAGATTCTACTGATAAAGCGGATTTGCGCTTA
ATCTATTTGGCCTTAGCGCATATGATTAAGTTTCGTGGTCATTTTTTGATTGAGGGAGATTTAAATCCTG
ATAATAGTGATGTGGACAAACTATTTATCCAGTTGGTACAAACCTACAATCAATTATTTGAAGAAAACCC
TATTAACGCAAGTGGAGTAGATGCTAAAGCGATTCTTTCTGCACGATTGAGTAAATCAAGACGATTAGAA
AATCTCATTGCTCAGCTCCCCGGTGAGAAGAAAAATGGCTTATTTGGGAATCTCATTGCTTTGTCATTGG
GTTTGACCCCTAATTTTAAATCAAATTTTGATTTGGCAGAAGATGCTAAATTACAGCTTTCAAAAGATAC
TTACGATGATGATTTAGATAATTTATTGGCGCAAATTGGAGATCAATATGCTGATTTGTTTTTGGCAGCT
AAGAATTTATCAGATGCTATTTTACTTTCAGATATCCTAAGAGTAAATACTGAAATAACTAAGGCTCCCC
TATCAGCTTCAATGATTAAACGCTACGATGAACATCATCAAGACTTGACTCTTTTAAAAGCTTTAGTTCG
ACAACAACTTCCAGAAAAGTATAAAGAAATCTTTTTTGATCAATCAAAAAACGGATATGCAGGTTATATT
GATGGGGGAGCTAGCCAAGAAGAATTTTATAAATTTATCAAACCAATTTTAGAAAAAATGGATGGTACTG
AGGAATTATTGGTGAAACTAAATCGTGAAGATTTGCTGCGCAAGCAACGGACCTTTGACAACGGCTCTAT
TCCCCATCAAATTCACTTGGGTGAGCTGCATGCTATTTTGAGAAGACAAGAAGACTTTTATCCATTTTTA
AAAGACAATCGTGAGAAGATTGAAAAAATCTTGACTTTTCGTATTCCTTATTATGTTGGTCCATTGGCGC
GTGGCAATAGTCGTTTTGCATGGATGACTCGGAAGTCTGAAGAAACAATTACCCCATGGAATTTTGAAGA
AGTTGTCGATAAAGGTGCTTCAGCTCAATCATTTATTGAACGCATGACAAACTTTGATAAAAATCTTCCA
AATGAAAAAGTACTACCAAAACATAGTTTGCTTTATGAGTATTTTACGGTTTATAACGAATTGACAAAGG
TCAAATATGTTACTGAAGGAATGCGAAAACCAGCATTTCTTTCAGGTGAACAGAAGAAAGCCATTGTTGA
TTTACTCTTCAAAACAAATCGAAAAGTAACCGTTAAGCAATTAAAAGAAGATTATTTCAAAAAAATAGAA
TGTTTTGATAGTGTTGAAATTTCAGGAGTTGAAGATAGATTTAATGCTTCATTAGGTACCTACCATGATT
TGCTAAAAATTATTAAAGATAAAGATTTTTTGGATAATGAAGAAAATGAAGATATCTTAGAGGATATTGT
TTTAACATTGACCTTATTTGAAGATAGGGAGATGATTGAGGAAAGACTTAAAACATATGCTCACCTCTTT
GATGATAAGGTGATGAAACAGCTTAAACGTCGCCGTTATACTGGTTGGGGACGTTTGTCTCGAAAATTGA
TTAATGGTATTAGGGATAAGCAATCTGGCAAAACAATATTAGATTTTTTGAAATCAGATGGTTTTGCCAA
TCGCAATTTTATGCAGCTGATCCATGATGATAGTTTGACATTTAAAGAAGACATTCAAAAAGCACAAGTG
TCTGGACAAGGCGATAGTTTACATGAACATATTGCAAATTTAGCTGGTAGCCCTGCTATTAAAAAAGGTA
TTTTACAGACTGTAAAAGTTGTTGATGAATTGGTCAAAGTAATGGGGCGGCATAAGCCAGAAAATATCGT
TATTGAAATGGCACGTGAAAATCAGACAACTCAAAAGGGCCAGAAAAATTCGCGAGAGCGTATGAAACGA
ATCGAAGAAGGTATCAAAGAATTAGGAAGTCAGATTCTTAAAGAGCATCCTGTTGAAAATACTCAATTGC
AAAATGAAAAGCTCTATCTCTATTATCTCCAAAATGGAAGAGACATGTATGTGGACCAAGAATTAGATAT
TAATCGTTTAAGTGATTATGATGTCGATGCCATTGTTCCACAAAGTTTCCTTAAAGACGATTCAATAGAC
AATAAGGTCTTAACGCGTTCTGATAAAAATCGTGGTAAATCGGATAACGTTCCAAGTGAAGAAGTAGTCA
AAAAGATGAAAAACTATTGGAGACAACTTCTAAACGCCAAGTTAATCACTCAACGTAAGTTTGATAATTT
AACGAAAGCTGAACGTGGAGGTTTGAGTGAACTTGATAAAGCTGGTTTTATCAAACGCCAATTGGTTGAA
ACTCGCCAAATCACTAAGCATGTGGCACAAATTTTGGATAGTCGCATGAATACTAAATACGATGAAAATG
ATAAACTTATTCGAGAGGTTAAAGTGATTACCTTAAAATCTAAATTAGTTTCTGACTTCCGAAAAGATTT
CCAATTCTATAAAGTACGTGAGATTAACAATTACCATCATGCCCATGATGCGTATCTAAATGCCGTCGTT
GGAACTGCTTTGATTAAGAAATATCCAAAACTTGAATCGGAGTTTGTCTATGGTGATTATAAAGTTTATG
ATGTTCGTAAAATGATTGCTAAGTCTGAGCAAGAAATAGGCAAAGCAACCGCAAAATATTTCTTTTACTC
TAATATCATGAACTTCTTCAAAACAGAAATTACACTTGCAAATGGAGAGATTCGCAAACGCCCTCTAATC
GAAACTAATGGGGAAACTGGAGAAATTGTCTGGGATAAAGGGCGAGATTTTGCCACAGTGCGCAAAGTAT
TGTCCATGCCCCAAGTCAATATTGTCAAGAAAACAGAAGTACAGACAGGCGGATTCTCCAAGGAGTCAAT
TTTACCAAAAAGAAATTCGGACAAGCTTATTGCTCGTAAAAAAGACTGGGATCCAAAAAAATATGGTGGT
TTTGATAGTCCAACGGTAGCTTATTCAGTCCTAGTGGTTGCTAAGGTGGAAAAAGGGAAATCGAAGAAGT
TAAAATCCGTTAAAGAGTTACTAGGGATCACAATTATGGAAAGAAGTTCCTTTGAAAAAAATCCGATTGA
CTTTTTAGAAGCTAAAGGATATAAGGAAGTTAAAAAAGACTTAATCATTAAACTACCTAAATATAGTCTT
TTTGAGTTAGAAAACGGTCGTAAACGGATGCTGGCTAGTGCCGGAGAATTACAAAAAGGAAATGAGCTGG
CTCTGCCAAGCAAATATGTGAATTTTTTATATTTAGCTAGTCATTATGAAAAGTTGAAGGGTAGTCCAGA
AGATAACGAACAAAAACAATTGTTTGTGGAGCAGCATAAGCATTATTTAGATGAGATTATTGAGCAAATC
AGTGAATTTTCTAAGCGTGTTATTTTAGCAGATGCCAATTTAGATAAAGTTCTTAGTGCATATAACAAAC
ATAGAGACAAACCAATACGTGAACAAGCAGAAAATATTATTCATTTATTTACGTTGACGAATCTTGGAGC
TCCCGCTGCTTTTAAATATTTTGATACAACAATTGATCGTAAACGATATACGTCTACAAAAGAAGTTTTA
GATGCCACTCTTATCCATCAATCCATCACTGGTCTTTATGAAACACGCATTGATTTGAGTCAGCTAGGAG
GTGACTAATACTAGAGCCAATTATTGAAGGGGAGCGGGAAACCGCTCCCCTTTTTTTGTTTCTGGTCTCC
CCTCTAGAAGCGGCCGCGAATTCCAGAAATCATCCTTAGCGAAAGCTAAGGATTTTTTTTATCTGAAATT
CTGCCTCGTGATACGCCTATTTTTATAGGTTAATGTCATGATAATAATGGTTTCTTAGACGTCAGGTGGC
ACCATGGGAAATGTGCGCGGAACCCCTATTTGTTTATTTTTCTAAATACATTCAAATATGTATCCGCTCA
TGAGACAATAACCCTGATAAATGCTTCAATAATATTGAAAAAGGAAGAGTATGAGTATTCAACATTTCCG
TGTCGCCCTTATTCCCTTTTTTGCGGCATTTTGCCTTCCTGTTTTTGCTCACCCAGAAACGCTGGTGAAA
GTAAAAGATGCTGAAGATCAGTTGGGTGCACGAGTGGGTTACATCGAACTGGATCTCAACAGCGGTAAGA
TCCTTGAGAGTTTTCGCCCCGAAGAACGTTTTCCAATGATGAGCACTTTTAAAGTTCTGCTATGTGGCGC
GGTATTATCCCGTATTGACGCCGGGCAAGAGCAACTCGGTCGCCGCATACACTATTCTCAGAATGACTTG
GTTGAGTACTCACCAGTCACAGAAAAGCATCTTACGGATGGCATGACAGTAAGAGAATTATGCAGTGCTG
CCATAACCATGAGTGATAACACTGCGGCCAACTTACTTCTGACAACGATCGGAGGACCGAAGGAGCTAAC
CGCTTTTTTGCACAACATGGGGGATCATGTAACTCGCCTTGATCGTTGGGAACCGGAGCTGAATGAAGCC
ATACCAAACGACGAGCGTGACACCACGATGCCTGTAGCAATGGCAACAACGTTGCGCAAACTATTAACTG
GCGAACTACTTACTCTAGCTTCCCGGCAACAATTAATAGACTGGATGGAGGCGGATAAAGTTGCAGGACC
ACTTCTGCGCTCGGCCCTTCCGGCTGGCTGGTTTATTGCTGATAAATCTGGAGCCGGTGAGCGTGGGTCT
CGCGGTATCATTGCAGCACTGGGGCCAGATGGTAAGCCCTCCCGTATCGTAGTTATCTACACGACGGGGA
GTCAGGCAACTATGGATGAACGAAATAGACAGATCGCTGAGATAGGTGCCTCACTGATTAAGCATTGGTA
ACTGTCAGACCAAGTTTACGAGCTCGCTTGGACTCCTGTTGATAGATCCAGTAATGACCTCAGAACTCCA
TCTGGATTTGTTCAGAACGCTCGGTTGCCGCCGGGCGTTTTTTATTGGTGAGAATCCAAGCACTAGGGAC
AGTAAGACGGGTAAGCCTGTTGATGATACCGCTGCCTTACTGGGTGCATTAGCCAGTCTGAATGACCTGT
CACGGGATAATCCGAAGTGGTCAGACTGGAAAATCAGAGGGCAGGAACTGCTGAACAGCAAAAAGTCAGA
TAGCACCACATAGCAGACCCGCCATAAAACGCCCTGAGAAGCCCGTGACGGGCTTTTCTTGTATTATGGG
TAGTTTCCTTGCATGAATCCATAAAAGGCGCCTGTAGTGCCATTTACCCCCATTCACTGCCAGAGCCGTG
AGCGCAGCGAACTGAATGTCACGAAAAAGACAGCGACTCAGGTGCCTGATGGTCGGAGACAAAAGGAATA
TTCAGCGATTTGCCCGAGCTTGCGAGGGTGCTACTTAAGCCTTTAGGGTTTTAAGGTCTGTTTTGTAGAG
GAGCAAACAGCGTTTGCGACATCCTTTTGTAATACTGCGGAACTGACTAAAGTAGTGAGTTATACACAGG
GCTGGGATCTATTCTTTTTATCTTTTTTTATTCTTTCTTTATTCTATAAATTATAACCACTTGAATATAA
ACAAAAAAAACACACAAAGGTCTAGCGGAATTTACAGAGGGTCTAGCAGAATTTACAAGTTTTCCAGCAA
AGGTCTAGCAGAATTTACAGATACCCACAACTCAAAGGAAAAGGACATGTAATTATCATTGACTAGCCCA
TCTCAATTGGTATAGTGATTAAAATCACCTAGACCAATTGAGATGTATGTCTGAATTAGTTGTTTTCAAA
GCAAATGAACTAGCGATTAGTCGCTATGACTTAACGGAGCATGAAACCAAGCTAATTTTATGCTGTGTGG
CACTACTCAACCCCACGATTGAAAACCCTACAAGGAAAGAACGGACGGTATCGTTCACTTATAACCAATA
CGCTCAGATGATGAACATCAGTAGGGAAAATGCTTATGGTGTATTAGCTAAAGCAACCAGAGAGCTGATG
ACGAGAACTGTGGAAATCAGGAATCCTTTGGTTAAAGGCTTTGAGATTTTCCAGTGGACAAACTATGCCA
AGTTCTCAAGCGAAAAATTAGAATTAGTTTTTAGTGAAGAGATATTGCCTTATCTTTTCCAGTTAAAAAA
ATTCATAAAATATAATCTGGAACATGTTAAGTCTTTTGAAAACAAATACTCTATGAGGATTTATGAGTGG
TTATTAAAAGAACTAACACAAAAGAAAACTCACAAGGCAAATATAGAGATTAGCCTTGATGAATTTAAGT
TCATGTTAATGCTTGAAAATAACTACCATGAGTTTAAAAGGCTTAACCAATGGGTTTTGAAACCAATAAG
TAAAGATTTAAACACTTACAGCAATATGAAATTGGTGGTTGATAAGCGAGGCCGCCCGACTGATACGTTG
ATTTTCCAAGTTGAACTAGATAGACAAATGGATCTCGTAACCGAACTTGAGAACAACCAGATAAAAATGA
ATGGTGACAAAATACCAACAACCATTACATCAGATTCCTACCTACATAACGGACTAAGAAAAACACTACA
CGATGCTTTAACTGCAAAAATTCAGCTCACCAGTTTTGAGGCAAAATTTTTGAGTGACATGCAAAGTAAG
TATGATCTCAATGGTTCGTTCTCATGGCTCACGCAAAAACAACGAACCACACTAGAGAACATACTGGCTA
AATACGGAAGGATCTGAGGTTCTTATGGCTCTTGTATCTATCAGTGAAGCATCAAGACTAACAAACAAAA
GTAGAACAACTGTTCACCGTTACATATCAAAGGGAAAACTGTCCATATGCACAGATGAAAACGGTGTAAA
AAAGATAGATACATCAGAGCTTTTACGAGTTTTTGGTGCATTCAAAGCTGTTCACCATGAACAGATCGAC
AATGTAACCTCGAGATTACCGCCTTTGAGTGAGCTGATACCGCTCGCCGCAGCCGAACGACCGAGCGCAG
CGAGTCAGTGAGCGAGGAAGCCTGCATAACGCGAAGTAATCTTTTCGGTTTTAAAGAAAAAGGGCAGGGT
GGTGACACCTTGCCCTTTTTTGCCGGACTGCAGCGGCCGCTACTAGTAGGGAGACCAGAAACAAAAAAAG
GCCCCCCGTTAGGGAGGCCTTCAATAATTGGCTCTAGTATTATTAAACTGATGCAGCGTAGTTTTCGTCG
TTTGCAGCAGGCCTTTTGTACAGTTCATCCATACCATGCGTGATGCCCGCTGCGGTTACGAACTCCAGCA
GAACCATATGATCGCGTTTCTCGTTCGGATCTTTAGACAGAACGCTTTGCGTGCTCAGATAGTGATTGTC
TGGCAGCAGAACAGGACCATCACCGATTGGAGTGTTTTGCTGGTAGTGATCAGCCAGCTGCACGCTGCCA
TCCTCCACGTTGTGGCGAATTTTAAAATTCGCTTTAATGCCATTTTTTTGTTTATCGGCGG
