>Addgene plasmid #130924 | pLY55 | depositor partial sequence | sequence record 250864 | dcas9 generator
GGGAGACCAGAAACAAAAAAAGGGGAGCGGTTTCCCGCTCCCCTTCAATAATTGGCTCTAGTATTAGTCA
CCTCCTAGCTGACTCAAATCAATGCGTGTTTCATAAAGACCAGTGATGGATTGATGGATAAGAGTGGCAT
CTAAAACTTCTTTTGTAGACGTATATCGTTTACGATCAATTGTTGTATCAAAATATTTAAAAGCAGCGGG
AGCTCCAAGATTCGTCAACGTAAATAAATGAATAATATTTTCTGCTTGTTCACGTATTGGTTTGTCTCTA
TGTTTGTTATATGCACTAAGAACTTTATCTAAATTGGCATCTGCTAAAATAACACGCTTAGAAAATTCAC
TGATTTGCTCAATAATCTCATCTAAATAATGCTTATGCTGCTCCACAAACAATTGTTTTTGTTCGTTATC
TTCTGGACTACCCTTCAACTTTTCATAATGACTAGCTAAATATAAAAAATTCACATATTTGCTTGGCAGA
GCCAGCTCATTTCCTTTTTGTAATTCTCCGGCACTAGCCAGCATCCGTTTACGACCGTTTTCTAACTCAA
AAAGACTATATTTAGGTAGTTTAATGATTAAGTCTTTTTTAACTTCCTTATATCCTTTAGCTTCTAAAAA
GTCAATCGGATTTTTTTCAAAGGAACTTCTTTCCATAATTGTGATCCCTAGTAACTCTTTAACGGATTTT
AACTTCTTCGATTTCCCTTTTTCCACCTTAGCAACCACTAGGACTGAATAAGCTACCGTTGGACTATCAA
AACCACCATATTTTTTTGGATCCCAGTCTTTTTTACGAGCAATAAGCTTGTCCGAATTTCTTTTTGGTAA
AATTGACTCCTTGGAGAATCCGCCTGTCTGTACTTCTGTTTTCTTGACAATATTGACTTGGGGCATGGAC
AATACTTTGCGCACTGTGGCAAAATCTCGCCCTTTATCCCAGACAATTTCTCCAGTTTCCCCATTAGTTT
CGATTAGAGGGCGTTTGCGAATCTCTCCATTTGCAAGTGTAATTTCTGTTTTGAAGAAGTTCATGATATT
AGAGTAAAAGAAATATTTTGCGGTTGCTTTGCCTATTTCTTGCTCAGACTTAGCAATCATTTTACGAACA
TCATAAACTTTATAATCACCATAGACAAACTCCGATTCAAGTTTTGGATATTTCTTAATCAAAGCAGTTC
CAACGACGGCATTTAGATACGCATCATGGGCATGATGGTAATTGTTAATCTCACGTACTTTATAGAATTG
GAAATCTTTTCGGAAGTCAGAAACTAATTTAGATTTTAAGGTAATCACTTTAACCTCTCGAATAAGTTTA
TCATTTTCATCGTATTTAGTATTCATGCGACTATCCAAAATTTGTGCCACATGCTTAGTGATTTGGCGAG
TTTCAACCAATTGGCGTTTGATAAAACCAGCTTTATCAAGTTCACTCAAACCTCCACGTTCAGCTTTCGT
TAAATTATCAAACTTACGTTGAGTGATTAACTTGGCGTTTAGAAGTTGTCTCCAATAGTTTTTCATCTTT
TTGACTACTTCTTCACTTGGAACGTTATCCGATTTACCACGATTTTTATCAGAACGCGTTAAGACCTTAT
TGTCTATTGAATCGTCTTTAAGGAAACTTTGTGGAACAATGGCATCGACATCATAATCACTTAAACGATT
AATATCTAATTCTTGGTCCACATACATGTCTCTTCCATTTTGGAGATAATAGAGATAGAGCTTTTCATTT
TGCAATTGAGTATTTTCAACAGGATGCTCTTTAAGAATCTGACTTCCTAATTCTTTGATACCTTCTTCGA
TTCGTTTCATACGCTCTCGCGAATTTTTCTGGCCCTTTTGAGTTGTCTGATTTTCACGTGCCATTTCAAT
AACGATATTTTCTGGCTTATGCCGCCCCATTACTTTGACCAATTCATCAACAACTTTTACAGTCTGTAAA
ATACCTTTTTTAATAGCAGGGCTACCAGCTAAATTTGCAATATGTTCATGTAAACTATCGCCTTGTCCAG
ACACTTGTGCTTTTTGAATGTCTTCTTTAAATGTCAAACTATCATCATGGATCAGCTGCATAAAATTGCG
ATTGGCAAAACCATCTGATTTCAAAAAATCTAATATTGTTTTGCCAGATTGCTTATCCCTAATACCATTA
ATCAATTTTCGAGACAAACGTCCCCAACCAGTATAACGGCGACGTTTAAGCTGTTTCATCACCTTATCAT
CAAAGAGGTGAGCATATGTTTTAAGTCTTTCCTCAATCATCTCCCTATCTTCAAATAAGGTCAATGTTAA
AACAATATCCTCTAAGATATCTTCATTTTCTTCATTATCCAAAAAATCTTTATCTTTAATAATTTTTAGC
AAATCATGGTAGGTACCTAATGAAGCATTAAATCTATCTTCAACTCCTGAAATTTCAACACTATCAAAAC
ATTCTATTTTTTTGAAATAATCTTCTTTTAATTGCTTAACGGTTACTTTTCGATTTGTTTTGAAGAGTAA
ATCAACAATGGCTTTCTTCTGTTCACCTGAAAGAAATGCTGGTTTTCGCATTCCTTCAGTAACATATTTG
ACCTTTGTCAATTCGTTATAAACCGTAAAATACTCATAAAGCAAACTATGTTTTGGTAGTACTTTTTCAT
TTGGAAGATTTTTATCAAAGTTTGTCATGCGTTCAATAAATGATTGAGCTGAAGCACCTTTATCGACAAC
TTCTTCAAAATTCCATGGGGTAATTGTTTCTTCAGACTTCCGAGTCATCCATGCAAAACGACTATTGCCA
CGCGCCAATGGACCAACATAATAAGGAATACGAAAAGTCAAGATTTTTTCAATCTTCTCACGATTGTCTT
TTAAAAATGGATAAAAGTCTTCTTGTCTTCTCAAAATAGCATGCAGCTCACCCAAGTGAATTTGATGGGG
AATAGAGCCGTTGTCAAAGGTCCGTTGCTTGCGCAGCAAATCTTCACGATTTAGTTTCACCAATAATTCC
TCAGTACCATCCATTTTTTCTAAAATTGGTTTGATAAATTTATAAAATTCTTCTTGGCTAGCTCCCCCAT
CAATATAACCTGCATATCCGTTTTTTGATTGATCAAAAAAGATTTCTTTATACTTTTCTGGAAGTTGTTG
TCGAACTAAAGCTTTTAAAAGAGTCAAGTCTTGATGATGTTCATCGTAGCGTTTAATCATTGAAGCTGAT
AGGGGAGCCTTAGTTATTTCAGTATTTACTCTTAGGATATCTGAAAGTAAAATAGCATCTGATAAATTCT
TAGCTGCCAAAAACAAATCAGCATATTGATCTCCAATTTGCGCCAATAAATTATCTAAATCATCATCGTA
AGTATCTTTTGAAAGCTGTAATTTAGCATCTTCTGCCAAATCAAAATTTGATTTAAAATTAGGGGTCAAA
CCCAATGACAAAGCAATGAGATTCCCAAATAAGCCATTTTTCTTCTCACCGGGGAGCTGAGCAATGAGAT
TTTCTAATCGTCTTGATTTACTCAATCGTGCAGAAAGAATCGCTTTAGCATCTACTCCACTTGCGTTAAT
AGGGTTTTCTTCAAATAATTGATTGTAGGTTTGTACCAACTGGATAAATAGTTTGTCCACATCACTATTA
TCAGGATTTAAATCTCCCTCAATCAAAAAATGACCACGAAACTTAATCATATGCGCTAAGGCCAAATAGA
TTAAGCGCAAATCCGCTTTATCAGTAGAATCTACCAATTTTTTTCGCAGATGATAGATAGTTGGATATTT
CTCATGATAAGCAACTTCATCTACTATATTTCCAAAAATAGGATGACGTTCATGCTTCTTGTCTTCTTCC
ACCAAAAAAGACTCTTCAAGTCGATGAAAGAAACTATCATCTACTTTCGCCATCTCATTTGAAAAAATCT
CCTGTAGATAACAAATACGATTCTTCCGACGTGTATACCTTCTACGAGCTGTCCGTTTGAGGCGAGTCGC
TTCCGCTGTCTCTCCACTGTCAAATAAAAGAGCCCCTATAAGATTTTTTTTGATACTGTGGCGGTCTGTA
TTTCCCAGAACCTTGAACTTTTTAGACGGAACCTTATATTCATCAGTGATCACCGCCCATCCGACGCTAT
TTGTGCCGATAGCTAAGCCTATTGAGTATTTCTTATCCATAGATCCTTTCTCCTCTTTAGATCTTTTCAA
TTCTTTTCTCTATCACTGATAGGGAGTGGTAAAATAACTCTATCAACGATAGAGTGTCAACAAAAATTAG
GAATTAATGATGTCAAGATTAGATAAAAGTAAAGTGATTAACAGCGCATTAGAGCTGCTTAATGAGGTCG
GAATCGAAGGTTTAACAACCCGTAAACTCGCCCAGAAGCTAGGTGTAGAGCAGCCTACATTGTATTGGCA
TGTAAAAAATAAGCGGGCTTTGCTCGACGCCTTAGCCATTGAGATGTTAGATAGGCACCATACTCACTTT
TGCCCTTTAGAAGGGGAAAGCTGGCAAGATTTTTTACGTAATAACGCTAAAAGTTTTAGATGTGCTTTAC
TAAGTCATCGCGATGGAGCAAAAGTACATTTAGGTACACGGCCTACAGAAAAACAGTATGAAACTCTCGA
AAATCAATTAGCCTTTTTATGCCAACAAGGTTTTTCACTAGAGAATGCATTATATGCACTCAGCGCTGTG
GGGCATTTTACTTTAGGTTGCGTATTGGAAGATCAAGAGCATCAAGTCGCTAAAGAAGAAAGGGAAACAC
CTACTACTGATAGTATGCCGCCATTATTACGACAAGCTATCGAATTATTTGATCACCAAGGTGCAGAGCC
AGCCTTCTTATTCGGCCTTGAATTGATCATATGCGGATTAGAAAAACAACTTAAATGTGAAAGTGGGTCT
TAATACTAGAGCCAATTATTGAAGGCCGCTAACGCGGCCTTTTTTTGTTTCTGGTCTCCC
