>Addgene plasmid #130924 | pLY55 | depositor partial sequence | sequence record 250865 | pspFΔHTH::λN22plus generator
TACTAGAGTTTACGGCTAGCTCAGTCCTAGGTATAGTGCTAGCTACTAGAGTCACACAGGAAAGTACTAG
ATGGCAGAATACAAAGATAATTTACTTGGTGAGGCGAACAGCTTTCTCGAAGTGCTGGAACAGGTTTCGC
ATCTCGCACCGCTGGACAAACCGGTGCTCATCATCGGCGAACGCGGCACCGGTAAAGAGCTGATTGCCAG
CCGCCTGCATTATCTCTCCTCCCGTTGGCAAGGGCCGTTTATTTCCCTTAACTGCGCGGCGTTAAATGAA
AATCTGCTGGATTCCGAACTGTTTGGTCACGAAGCGGGGGCGTTTACCGGTGCGCAAAAACGTCATCCAG
GGAGATTTGAACGTGCCGACGGCGGTACGCTATTTCTTGATGAACTCGCTACGGCACCGATGATGGTGCA
GGAGAAATTATTGCGCGTGATTGAGTACGGTGAACTGGAGCGCGTTGGCGGCAGCCAACCATTGCAGGTG
AATGTGCGGTTGGTATGCGCGACGAATGCCGATCTCCCGGCGATGGTCAATGAAGGCACTTTTCGCGCTG
ACCTGCTCGACCGACTGGCTTTTGATGTTGTACAACTGCCACCACTGCGCGAGCGCGAAAGCGACATAAT
GTTGATGGCAGAATACTTTGCCATCCAGATGTGTCGGGAAATCAAGCTGCCTCTGTTCCCGGGGTTTACG
GAGCGCGCCAGAGAAACATTGCTGAATTATCGTTGGCCGGGAAATATTCGTGAATTGAAAAACGTGGTGG
AACGTTCAGTGTATCGCCACGGCACCAGCGATTATCCGCTTGATGACATCATTATTGATCCCTTTAAACG
GCGTCCGCCTGAAGACGCTATCGCCGTTTCAGAAACCACCTCGCTTCCAACACTGCCGCTGGATTTACGT
GAGTTTCAGATGCAGCAGGAAAAAGAGTTGCTGCAACTCAGTTTGCAAATGAATGCACGCACACGCCGCC
GCGAACGTCGCGCAGAGAAACAGGCTCAATGGAAAGCAGCAAATTAATACTAGAGCCAATTATTGAAGGC
CGCTAACGCGGCCTTTTTTTGTTTCTGGTCTCCC
