>Addgene plasmid #130924 | pLY55 | depositor partial sequence | sequence record 250866 | reporter
TACTAGAAGTTATTTCCAGTGATCGCGCGGCATAGTTCGTTTCCCATCGGTTAGTGTAATTCGCTAACTC
ATCCTGGCATGTTGCTGTTGATTCTTCAATCAGATCTTTATAAATCAAAAAGATAAAAAATTGGCACGCA
AATTGTATTAACAGTTCAGCAGGACAATCCTGAACGCAAATACTAGAGAGCTGTCACCGGATGTGCTTTC
CGGTCTGATGAGTCCGTGAGGACGAAACAGCCTCTACAAATAATTTTGTTTAACTAGAGATTAAAGAGGA
GAAATACCATATGCGTAAAGGCGAAGAGCTGTTCACTGGTGTCGTCCCTATTCTGGTGGAACTGGATGGT
GATGTCAACGGTCATAAGTTTTCCGTGCGTGGCGAGGGTGAAGGTGACGCAACTAATGGTAAACTGACGC
TGAAGTTCATCTGTACTACTGGTAAACTGCCGGTACCTTGGCCGACTCTGGTAACGACGCTGACTTATGG
TGTTCAGTGCTTTGCTCGTTATCCGGACCATATGAAGCAGCATGACTTCTTCAAGTCCGCCATGCCGGAA
GGCTATGTGCAGGAACGCACGATTTCCTTTAAGGATGACGGCACGTACAAAACGCGTGCGGAAGTGAAAT
TTGAAGGCGATACCCTGGTAAACCGCATTGAGCTGAAAGGCATTGACTTTAAAGAAGACGGCAATATCCT
GGGCCATAAGCTGGAATACAATTTTAACAGCCACAATGTTTACATCACCGCCGATAAACAAAAAAATGGC
ATTAAAGCGAATTTTAAAATTCGCCACAACGTGGAGGATGGCAGCGTGCAGCTGGCTGATCACTACCAGC
AAAACACTCCAATCGGTGATGGTCCTGTTCTGCTGCCAGACAATCACTATCTGAGCACGCAAAGCGTTCT
GTCTAAAGATCCGAACGAGAAACGCGATCATATGGTTCTGCTGGAGTTCGTAACCGCAGCGGGCATCACG
CATGGTATGGATGAACTGTACAAAAGGCCTGCTGCAAACGACGAAAACTACGCTGCATCAGTTTAATAAT
ACTAGAGCCAATTATTGAAGGCCTCCCTAACGGGGGGCCTTTTTTTGTTTCTGGTCTCCC
